>Addgene plasmid #238714 | NanoBRET Assay Vector, PPP2R1A-HaloTag | addgene full sequence | sequence record 479891 | Addgene NGS Result
GGCATGCAAGCTGATTTGGCTGCTGCCACCGCTGAGCAAGGCCGCTTCGAGCAGACATGATAAGATACAT
TGATGAGTTTGGACAAACCACAACTAGAATGCAGTGAAAAAAATGCTTTATTTGTGAAATTTGTGATGCT
ATTGCTTTATTTGTAACCATTATAAGCTGCAATAAACAAGTTAACAACAACAATTGCATTCATTTTATGT
TTCAGGTTCAGGGGGAGATGTGGGAGGTTTTTTTAAGCAAGTAAAACCTCTACAAATGTGGTAAAATCTT
AATTAAGAATTCTAATATAACTTCGTATAGCATACATTATACGAAGTTATGGATCCACTGTTGACAATTA
ATCATCGGCATAGTATATCGGCATAGTATAATACGACAAGGTGAGGAACTAAACCCAGGAGGCAGATCAT
GATTGAACAAGATGGATTGCACGCAGGTTCTCCGGCCGCTTGGGTGGAGAGGCTATTCGGCTATGACTGG
GCACAACAGACAATCGGCTGCTCTGATGCCGCCGTGTTCCGGCTGTCAGCGCAGGGGCGCCCGGTTCTTT
TTGTCAAGACCGACCTGTCCGGTGCCCTGAATGAACTGCAGGACGAGGCAGCGCGGCTATCGTGGCTGGC
CACGACGGGCGTTCCTTGCGCAGCTGTGCTCGACGTTGTCACTGAAGCGGGAAGGGACTGGCTGCTATTG
GGCGAAGTGCCGGGGCAGGATCTCCTGTCATCTCACCTTGCTCCTGCCGAGAAAGTATCCATCATGGCTG
ATGCAATGCGGCGGCTGCATACGCTTGATCCGGCTACCTGCCCATTCGACCACCAAGCGAAACATCGCAT
CGAGCGAGCACGTACTCGGATGGAAGCCGGTCTTGTCGATCAGGATGATCTGGACGAAGAGCATCAGGGG
CTCGCGCCAGCCGAACTGTTCGCCAGGCTCAAGGCGCGCATGCCCGACGGCGAGGATCTCGTCGTGACCC
ATGGCGATGCCTGCTTGCCGAATATCATGGTGGAAAATGGCCGCTTTTCTGGATTCATCGACTGTGGCCG
GCTGGGTGTGGCGGACCGCTATCAGGACATAGCGTTGGCTACCCGTGATATTGCTGAAGAGCTTGGCGGC
GAATGGGCTGACCGCTTCCTCGTGCTTTACGGTATCGCCGCTCCCGATTCGCAGCGCATCGCCTTCTATC
GCCTTCTTGACGAGTTCTTCTGATTCGAAATGACCGACCAAGCGACGCCCAACCGGTATCAGCTCACTCA
AAGGCGGTAATACGGTTATCCACAGAATCAGGGGATAACGCAGGAAAGAACATGTGAGCAAAAGGCCAGC
AAAAGGCCAGGAACCGTAAAAAGGCCGCGTTGCTGGCGTTTTTCCATAGGCTCCGCCCCCCTGACGAGCA
TCACAAAAATCGACGCTCAAGTCAGAGGTGGCGAAACCCGACAGGACTATAAAGATACCAGGCGTTTCCC
CCTGGAAGCTCCCTCGTGCGCTCTCCTGTTCCGACCCTGCCGCTTACCGGATACCTGTCCGCCTTTCTCC
CTTCGGGAAGCGTGGCGCTTTCTCATAGCTCACGCTGTAGGTATCTCAGTTCGGTGTAGGTCGTTCGCTC
CAAGCTGGGCTGTGTGCACGAACCCCCCGTTCAGCCCGACCGCTGCGCCTTATCCGGTAACTATCGTCTT
GAGTCCAACCCGGTAAGACACGACTTATCGCCACTGGCAGCAGCCACTGGTAACAGGATTAGCAGAGCGA
GGTATGTAGGCGGTGCTACAGAGTTCTTGAAGTGGTGGCCTAACTACGGCTACACTAGAAGGACAGTATT
TGGTATCTGCGCTCTGCTGAAGCCAGTTACCTTCGGAAAAAGAGTTGGTAGCTCTTGATCCGGCAAACAA
ACCACCGCTGGTAGCGGTGGTTTTTTTGTTTGCAAGCAGCAGATTACGCGCAGAAAAAAAGGATTTCAAG
AAGATCCTTTGATCTTTTCTACGGGGTCTGACGCTCAGTGGAACGAAAACTCACGTTAAGGGATTTTGGT
CATGAGATTATCAAAAAGGATCTTCACCTAGATCCTTTTATAGTCCGGAATCGTCACACAAAAAACCAAC
ACACAGATGTAATGAAAATAAAGATATTTTATTGCGGCCATCGTGATGGCTAGAGTTTAGCCCTCCCACA
CATAACCAGAGGGCAGCAATTCACGAATCCCAACTGCCGTCGGCTGTCCATCACTGTCCTTCACTATGGC
TTTGATCCCAGGATGCAGATCGAGAAGCACCTGTCGGCACCGTCCGCAGGGGCTCAAGATGCCCCTGTTC
TCATTTCCGATCGCGACGATACAAGTCAGGTTGCCAGCTGCCGCAGCAGCAGCAGTGCCCAGCACCACGA
GTTCTGCACAAGGTCCCCCAGTAAAATGATATACATTGACACCAGTGAAGATGCGGCCGTCGCTAGAGAG
AGCTGCGCTGGCGACGCTGTAGTCTTCAGAGATGGGGATGCTGTTGATTGTAGCCGTTGCTCTTTCAATG
AGGGTGGATTCTTCTTGAGACAAAGGCTTGGCCATGGTGGCGCTAGTGTCAGAAGAATCGAGCTTTTTGC
AAAAGCCTAGGCCTCCAAAAAAGCCTCCTCACTACTTCTGGAATAGCTCAGAGGCCGAGGCGGCCTCGGC
CTCTGCATAAATAAAAAAAATTAGTCAGCCATGGGGCGGAGAATGGGCGGAACTGGGCGGAGTTAGGGGC
GGGATGGGCGGAGTTAGGGGCGGGACTATGGTTGCTGACTAATTGAGATGCATGCTTTGCATACTTCTGC
CTGCTGGGGAGCCTGGGGACTTTCCACACCTGGTTGCTGACTAATTGAGATGCATGCTTTGCATACTTCT
GCCTGCTGGGGAGCCTGGGGACTTTCCACACCCTAACTGACACACATTCCACAGCTGGTTCTTTCCGCCT
CAGAAGGTACCTAACCAAGTTCCTCTTTCAGAGGTTATTTCAGGCCATGGTGCTGCGCAAGACGCGTTAA
TTAAGACGTCGGCAGTGAAAAAAATGCTTTATTTGTGAAATTTGTGATGCTATTGCTTTATTTGTAACCA
TTATAAGCTGCAATAAACAAGTTAACAACAACAATTGCATTCATTTTATGTTTCAGGTTCAGGGGGAGGT
GTGGGAGGTTTTTTAAAGCAAGTAAAACCTCTACAAATGTGGTATGGCTGATTATGATCCGCGGCCGCAA
TACGTCGACGTTATCAGCTGACTTCGTACGAGAGCCTAGGATTATGGCGCGCCACTAGTTATTAATAGTA
ATCAATTACGGGGTCATTAGTTCATAGCCCATATATGGAGTTCCGCGTTACATAACTTACGGTAAATGGC
CCGCCTGGCTGACCGCCCAACGACCCCCGCCCATTGACGTCAATAATGACGTATGTTCCCATAGTAACGC
CAATAGGGACTTTCCATTGACGTCAATGGGTGGAGTATTTACGGTAAACTGCCCACTTGGCAGTACATCA
AGTGTATCATATGCCAAGTCCGCCCCCTATTGACGTCAATGACGGTAAATGGCCCGCCTGGCATTATGCC
CAGTACATGACCTTACGGGACTTTCCTACTTGGCAGTACATCTACGTATTAGTCATCGCTATTACCATGG
TGATGCGGTTTTGGCAGTACACCAATGGGCGTGGATAGCGGTTTGACTCACGGGGATTTCCAAGTCTCCA
CCCCATTGACGTCAATGGGAGTTTGTTTTGGCACCAAAATCAACGGGACTTTCCAAAATGTCGTAATAAC
CCCGCCCCGTTGACGCAAATGGGCGGTAGGCGTGTACGGTGGGAGGTCTATATAAGCAGAGCTGGTTTAG
TGAACCGTCAGATCACTAGAAGCTTTATTGCGGTAGTTTATCACAGTTAAATTGCTAACGCAGTCAGTGC
TTCTGACACAACAGTCTCGAACTTAAGCTGCAGAAGTTGGTCGTGAGGCACTGGGCAGGTAAGTATCAAG
GTTACAAGACAGGTTTAAGGAGACCAATAGAAACTGGGCTTGTCGAGACAGAGAAGACTCTTGCGTTTCT
GATAGGCACCTATTGGTCTTACTGACATCCACTTTGCCTTTCTCTCCACAGGTGTCCACTCCCAGTTCAA
TTACAGCTCTTAAGGCTAGAGTATTAATACGACTCACTATAGGGCTAGCGATCGCCATGGCGGCGGCCGA
CGGCGACGACTCGCTGTACCCCATCGCGGTGCTCATAGACGAACTCCGCAATGAGGACGTTCAGCTTCGC
CTCAACAGCATCAAGAAGCTGTCCACCATCGCCTTGGCCCTTGGGGTTGAAAGGACCCGAAGTGAGCTTC
TGCCTTTCCTTACAGATACCATCTATGATGAAGATGAGGTCCTCCTGGCCCTGGCAGAACAGCTGGGAAC
CTTCACTACCCTGGTGGGAGGCCCAGAGTACGTGCACTGCCTGCTGCCACCGCTGGAGTCGCTGGCCACA
GTGGAGGAGACAGTGGTGCGGGACAAGGCAGTGGAGTCCTTACGGGCCATCTCACACGAGCACTCGCCCT
CTGACCTGGAGGCGCACTTTGTGCCGCTAGTGAAGCGGCTGGCGGGCGGCGACTGGTTCACCTCCCGCAC
CTCGGCCTGCGGCCTCTTCTCCGTCTGCTACCCCCGAGTGTCCAGTGCTGTGAAGGCGGAACTTCGACAG
TACTTCCGGAACCTGTGCTCAGATGACACCCCCATGGTGCGGCGGGCCGCAGCCTCCAAGCTGGGGGAGT
TTGCCAAGGTGCTGGAGCTGGACAACGTCAAGAGTGAGATCATCCCCATGTTCTCCAACCTGGCCTCTGA
CGAGCAGGACTCGGTGCGGCTGCTGGCGGTGGAGGCGTGCGTGAACATCGCCCAGCTTCTGCCCCAGGAG
GATCTGGAGGCCCTGGTGATGCCCACTCTGCGCCAGGCCGCTGAAGACAAGTCCTGGCGCGTCCGCTACA
TGGTGGCTGACAAGTTCACAGAGCTCCAGAAAGCAGTGGGGCCTGAGATCACCAAGACAGACCTGGTCCC
TGCCTTCCAGAACCTGATGAAAGACTGTGAGGCCGAGGTGAGGGCCGCAGCCTCCCACAAGGTCAAAGAG
TTCTGTGAAAACCTCTCAGCTGACTGTCGGGAGAATGTGATCATGTCCCAGATCTTGCCCTGCATCAAGG
AGCTGGTGTCCGATGCCAACCAACATGTCAAGTCTGCCCTGGCCTCAGTCATCATGGGTCTCTCTCCCAT
CTTGGGCAAAGACAACACCATCGAGCACCTCTTGCCCCTCTTCCTGGCTCAGCTGAAGGATGAGTGCCCT
GAGGTACGGCTGAACATCATCTCTAACCTGGACTGTGTGAACGAGGTGATTGGCATCCGGCAGCTGTCCC
AGTCCCTGCTCCCTGCCATTGTGGAGCTGGCTGAGGACGCCAAGTGGCGGGTGCGGCTGGCCATCATTGA
GTACATGCCCCTCCTGGCTGGACAGCTGGGAGTGGAGTTCTTTGATGAGAAACTTAACTCCTTGTGCATG
GCCTGGCTTGTGGATCATGTATATGCCATCCGCGAGGCAGCCACCAGCAACCTGAAGAAGCTAGTGGAAA
AGTTTGGGAAGGAGTGGGCCCATGCCACAATCATCCCCAAGGTCTTGGCCATGTCCGGAGACCCCAACTA
CCTGCACCGCATGACTACGCTCTTCTGCATCAATGTGCTGTCTGAGGTCTGTGGGCAGGACATCACCACC
AAGCACATGCTACCCACGGTTCTGCGCATGGCTGGGGACCCGGTTGCCAATGTCCGCTTCAATGTGGCCA
AGTCTCTGCAGAAGATAGGGCCCATCCTGGACAACAGCACCTTGCAGAGTGAAGTCAAGCCCATCCTAGA
GAAGCTGACCCAGGACCAGGATGTGGACGTCAAATACTTTGCCCAGGAGGCTCTGACTGTTCTGTCTCTC
GCCGTTTCTCTCGAGCCAACCACTGAGGATCTGTACTTTCAGAGCGATAACGATGGATCCGAAATCGGTA
CTGGCTTTCCATTCGACCCCCATTATGTGGAAGTCCTGGGCGAGCGCATGCACTACGTCGATGTTGGTCC
GCGCGATGGCACCCCTGTGCTGTTCCTGCACGGTAACCCGACCTCCTCCTACGTGTGGCGCAACATCATC
CCGCATGTTGCACCGACCCATCGCTGCATTGCTCCAGACCTGATCGGTATGGGCAAATCCGACAAACCAG
ACCTGGGTTATTTCTTCGACGACCACGTCCGCTTCATGGATGCCTTCATCGAAGCCCTGGGTCTGGAAGA
GGTCGTCCTGGTCATTCACGACTGGGGCTCCGCTCTGGGTTTCCACTGGGCCAAGCGCAATCCAGAGCGC
GTCAAAGGTATTGCATTTATGGAGTTCATCCGCCCTATCCCGACCTGGGACGAATGGCCAGAATTTGCCC
GCGAGACCTTCCAGGCCTTCCGCACCACCGACGTCGGCCGCAAGCTGATCATCGATCAGAACGTTTTTAT
CGAGGGTACGCTGCCGATGGGTGTCGTCCGCCCGCTGACTGAAGTCGAGATGGACCATTACCGCGAGCCG
TTCCTGAATCCTGTTGACCGCGAGCCACTGTGGCGCTTCCCAAACGAGCTGCCAATCGCCGGTGAGCCAG
CGAACATCGTCGCGCTGGTCGAAGAATACATGGACTGGCTGCACCAGTCCCCTGTCCCGAAGCTGCTGTT
CTGGGGCACCCCAGGCGTTCTGATCCCACCGGCCGAAGCCGCTCGCCTGGCCAAAAGCCTGCCTAACTGC
AAGGCTGTGGACATCGGCCCGGGTCTGAATCTGCTGCAAGAAGACAACCCGGACCTGATCGGCAGCGAGA
TCGCGCGCTGGCTGTCTACTCTGGAGATTTCCGGTTAATAGAATTCTAGAGTCGACCTGCA
Features (pLannotate 1.2.2; 19 found; start..end, strand, type, name):
     61..182     -  polyA_signal   SV40 poly(A) signal: SV40 polyadenylation signal
    205..273     -  CDS            large T antigen (fragment): large T antigen from SV40 (simian virus 40)
    297..330     +  protein_bind   loxP: Cre-mediated recombination occurs in the 8-bp core sequence (GCATACAT). Cre recombinase
    340..387     +  promoter       EM7 promoter: synthetic bacterial promoter&nbsp
    419..1210    +  CDS            neo: KKA2_KLEPN - Also known as kan, nptII. Experimental evidence at protein level: Swiss-Prot protein existence level 1. Resistance to kanamycin, neomycin, paromomycin, ribostamycin, butirosin and gentamicin B. From Klebsiella pneumoniae.
   1371..1959    -  rep_origin     ori: high-copy-number ColE1/pMB1/pBR322/pUC origin of replication
   2085..2133    -  polyA_signal   poly(A) signal: synthetic polyadenylation signal
   2157..2555    -  CDS            BSD: blasticidin S deaminase; Aspergillus terreus BSD; confers resistance to blasticidin
   2586..2943    -  promoter       SV40 promoter: SV40 enhancer and early promoter
   3022..3103    -  polyA_signal   SV40 poly(A) signal: SV40 polyadenylation signal
   3126..3209    -  CDS            large T antigen (fragment): large T antigen from SV40 (simian virus 40)
   3274..3639    +  enhancer       CMV enhancer: human cytomegalovirus immediate early enhancer
   3641..3840    +  promoter       CMV promoter: human cytomegalovirus (CMV) immediate early promoter
   3979..4111    +  intron         chimeric intron: chimera between introns from human β-globin and immunoglobulin heavy chain genes
   4155..4173    +  promoter       T7 promoter: promoter for bacteriophage T7 RNA polymerase
   4187..5953    +  CDS            PPP2R1A: 2AAA_HUMAN - Experimental evidence at protein level: Swiss-Prot protein existence level 1. The PR65 subunit of protein phosphatase 2A serves as a scaffolding molecule to coordinate the assembly of the catalytic subunit and a variable regulatory B subunit. Upon interaction with GNA12 promotes dephosphorylation of microtubule associated protein TAU/MAPT (PubMed:15525651). Required for proper chromosome segregation and for centromeric localization of SGO1 in mitosis (PubMed:16580887). From Homo sapiens (Human).
   5975..5995    +  CDS            TEV site: tobacco etch virus (TEV) protease recognition and cleavage site
   6011..6894    +  CDS            HaloTag® (fragment): modified bacterial dehalogenase that forms covalent bonds with chloroalkane derivatives
   6905..12      +  misc_feature   MCS (fragment) (across the origin): pUC18/19 multiple cloning site
