[The description below was written by a language model from this plasmid's Addgene catalogue record and pLannotate feature annotations shown in this document.]
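Description:
NanoBRET Assay Vector, PPP2R1A-HaloTag is a mammalian expression plasmid of about 6.9 kb built on the pFC221K HaloTag CMV-Blast BiBRET backbone. It is propagated in E. coli from a high-copy ColE1/pUC-type origin and selected with kanamycin, through an nptII (neo) gene driven by the synthetic bacterial EM7 promoter. A single loxP site lies just upstream of this cassette; the record does not say what it is for. For selection in mammalian cells, a separate cassette places the blasticidin S deaminase gene (BSD) under the SV40 enhancer/early promoter, terminated by a synthetic poly(A) signal.

The payload is the unmutated human PPP2R1A coding sequence, which encodes the PR65/A-alpha scaffolding subunit of protein phosphatase 2A. This subunit coordinates assembly of the catalytic subunit with a variable regulatory B subunit. Expression is driven by the CMV immediate-early enhancer and promoter, followed by a chimeric β-globin/immunoglobulin intron, a type of element commonly included to improve transcript processing and expression. A T7 promoter sits immediately upstream of the open reading frame and could support in vitro transcription. PPP2R1A is followed by a linker containing a TEV protease cleavage site and then a C-terminal HaloTag, a modified bacterial dehalogenase that bonds covalently to chloroalkane ligands. The annotated order of parts suggests that an SV40 poly(A) signal just across the sequence origin terminates the transcript.

As the name indicates, the construct is meant for NanoBRET assays. In these, a HaloTag fusion labelled with a fluorescent chloroalkane ligand typically acts as the energy acceptor for a NanoLuc-tagged partner, reporting protein–protein proximity in live cells. The record does not name a partner construct.
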