Addgene plasmid #238714: NanoBRET Assay Vector, PPP2R1A-HaloTag
Purpose: Express PPP2R1A-HaloTag Fusion Protein in Mammalian Cells under a CMV promoter
Depositing lab: Promega Corporation.
Backbone
  Vector backbone: pFC221K HaloTag(R) CMV-Blast BiBRET Vector
  Vector type: Mammalian Expression
  Selectable markers: Blasticidin
Growth in bacteria
  Bacterial resistance: Kanamycin, 50 μg/mL
  Growth temperature: 37°C
  Growth strain: DH5alpha
  Copy number: High Copy
Gene/Insert
  Gene/Insert name: PPP2R1A
  Species: H. sapiens (human)
  Mutation: None
  Entrez Gene: PPP2R1A (a.k.a. HJS2, MRD36, PP2A-Aalpha, PP2AA, PP2AAALPHA, PR65A)
  Promoter: CMV
  Tag / fusion protein: HaloTag (R) (C terminal on backbone)
  Cloning method: Other
Terms and licenses: Academic/Nonprofit Terms; Industry Terms
How to cite: NanoBRET Assay Vector, PPP2R1A-HaloTag was a gift from Promega Corporation (Addgene plasmid # 238714 ; http://n2t.net/addgene:238714 ; RRID:Addgene_238714)
